>Addgene plasmid #147373 | pT7-EGFP-C1-HsNot1iso1-K1208EH1212TK1218E_R | depositor full sequence | sequence record 289820 | Full Sequence
TAGTTATTAATAGTAATCAATTACGGGGTCATTAGTTCATAGCCCATATATGGAGTTCCGCGTTACATAA
CTTACGGTAAATGGCCCGCCTGGCTGACCGCCCAACGACCCCCGCCCATTGACGTCAATAATGACGTATG
TTCCCATAGTAACGCCAATAGGGACTTTCCATTGACGTCAATGGGTGGAGTATTTACGGTAAACTGCCCA
CTTGGCAGTACATCAAGTGTATCATATGCCAAGTACGCCCCCTATTGACGTCAATGACGGTAAATGGCCC
GCCTGGCATTATGCCCAGTACATGACCTTATGGGACTTTCCTACTTGGCAGTACATCTACGTATTAGTCA
TCGCTATTACCATGGTGATGCGGTTTTGGCAGTACATCAATGGGCGTGGATAGCGGTTTGACTCACGGGG
ATTTCCAAGTCTCCACCCCATTGACGTCAATGGGAGTTTGTTTTGGCACCAAAATCAACGGGACTTTCCA
AAATGTCGTAACAACTCCGCCCCATTGACGCAAATGGGCGGTAGGCGTGTACGGTGGGAGGTCTATATAA
GCAGAGCTCTCTGGCTAACTAGAGAACCCACTGCTTACTGGCTTATCGAAATTAATACGACTCACTATAG
GGAGACCCAAGCTCTAGCGCTACCGGTCGCCACCATGGTGAGCAAGGGCGAGGAGCTGTTCACCGGGGTG
GTGCCCATCCTGGTCGAGCTGGACGGCGACGTAAACGGCCACAAGTTCAGCGTGTCCGGCGAGGGCGAGG
GCGATGCCACCTACGGCAAGCTGACCCTGAAGTTCATCTGCACCACCGGCAAGCTGCCCGTGCCCTGGCC
CACCCTCGTGACCACCCTGACCTACGGCGTGCAGTGCTTCAGCCGCTACCCCGACCACATGAAGCAGCAC
GACTTCTTCAAGTCCGCCATGCCCGAAGGCTACGTCCAGGAGCGCACCATCTTCTTCAAGGACGACGGCA
ACTACAAGACCCGCGCCGAGGTGAAGTTCGAGGGCGACACCCTGGTGAACCGCATCGAGCTGAAGGGCAT
CGACTTCAAGGAGGACGGCAACATCCTGGGGCACAAGCTGGAGTACAACTACAACAGCCACAACGTCTAT
ATCATGGCCGACAAGCAGAAGAACGGCATCAAGGTGAACTTCAAGATCCGCCACAACATCGAGGACGGCA
GCGTGCAGCTCGCCGACCACTACCAGCAGAACACCCCCATCGGCGACGGCCCCGTGCTGCTGCCCGACAA
CCACTACCTGAGCACCCAGTCCGCCCTGAGCAAAGACCCCAACGAGAAGCGCGATCACATGGTCCTGCTG
GAGTTCGTGACCGCCGCCGGGATCACTCTCGGCATGGACGAGCTGTACAAGTCCGGACTCAGATCTCGAG
CTATGAATCTTGACTCGCTCTCGCTGGCCTTGTCTCAAATCAGCTACCTGGTGGACAATTTAACCAAGAA
AAATTACCGAGCCAGCCAGCAGGAAATACAGCATATTGTGAATCGGCACGGTCCTGAGGCAGACAGGCAT
TTATTACGCTGCCTATTTTCGCATGTGGATTTCAGTGGCGATGGTAAAAGCAGTGGCAAAGATTTCCATC
AGACTCAGTTTCTGATTCAGGAGTGTGCGTTGCTGATTACAAAGCCAAATTTTATCTCGACGCTGTCCTA
TGCCATTGATAATCCATTGCACTATCAGAAGAGTTTAAAGCCTGCACCCCACTTATTTGCCCAGCTGAGT
AAAGTGCTCAAATTAAGCAAAGTACAAGAGGTAATTTTTGGCCTTGCCCTGTTGAATTCTTCCAGCTCAG
ATCTTAGAGGTTTCGCTGCCCAGTTTATCAAACAGAAGCTTCCAGATCTTCTGCGTTCTTACATTGACGC
AGACGTCAGTGGAAATCAAGAAGGTGGCTTCCAAGATATAGCAATAGAGGTCCTACACCTCCTCCTCTCC
CATCTCCTCTTTGGGCAGAAGGGAGCCTTTGGAGTTGGACAAGAACAGATAGACGCTTTTCTTAAGACGC
TGCGCAGAGATTTTCCCCAAGAACGCTGTCCCGTGGTGCTCGCACCACTTTTATACCCTGAAAAACGGGA
CATTCTAATGGACAGGATCCTGCCTGATTCCGGAGGGGTAGCTAAAACCATGATGGAGAGCTCTTTGGCT
GATTTCATGCAAGAAGTAGGCTATGGCTTTTGTGCAAGTATTGAAGAATGTCGCAATATAATCGTGCAGT
TTGGTGTTCGGGAGGTCACAGCTGCCCAGGTTGCAAGGGTTTTGGGAATGATGGCTCGAACTCATTCAGG
ATTAACAGATGGCATTCCATTACAGAGTATTTCTGCTCCGGGCAGTGGGATCTGGAGTGATGGGAAAGAT
AAAAGTGATGGAGCACAGGCACACACATGGAATGTAGAAGTCTTGATTGACGTTCTTAAAGAACTGAATC
CAAGTTTGAATTTCAAGGAAGTAACTTATGAACTGGACCATCCTGGATTTCAAATTCGTGACAGTAAAGG
ACTTCATAATGTGGTTTATGGCATTCAGAGGGGTTTGGGTATGGAAGTGTTCCCAGTAGACCTCATATAT
AGACCTTGGAAACATGCTGAAGGCCAGCTCTCCTTCATTCAACATTCCCTTATAAATCCAGAGATCTTCT
GTTTTGCTGACTATCCCTGTCATACTGTTGCCACTGATATTCTGAAAGCACCACCAGAGGATGACAATCG
AGAAATTGCCACATGGAAGAGCTTGGATTTGATTGAATCTCTGCTGAGGCTTGCAGAGGTTGGGCAGTAT
GAGCAAGTCAAACAGCTCTTCAGCTTCCCTATCAAACACTGTCCAGACATGCTGGTATTGGCCTTACTAC
AAATTAACACCTCTTGGCATACCTTGCGCCATGAACTTATCTCCACTCTGATGCCAATTTTCCTTGGAAA
CCATCCTAACTCAGCTATTATTTTGCACTATGCATGGCATGGGCAGGGACAGTCTCCCTCAATTCGCCAA
CTTATCATGCATGCAATGGCAGAATGGTACATGAGAGGGGAGCAGTATGATCAGGCCAAATTGTCTCGAA
TACTTGATGTGGCCCAGGACTTGAAGGCCTTGTCAATGCTGCTAAATGGTACTCCATTTGCCTTTGTTAT
TGACCTTGCTGCACTTGCTTCACGTCGTGAATACCTCAAACTTGATAAGTGGCTCACAGATAAAATTCGA
GAGCATGGGGAGCCTTTTATCCAGGCGTGTATGACTTTTTTAAAGAGACGGTGTCCTTCTATTTTGGGCG
GACTTGCCCCAGAAAAAGACCAGCCCAAAAGTGCTCAACTTCCTCCAGAAACTTTGGCGACAATGTTGGC
CTGTCTGCAAGCTTGTGCAGGGAGTGTTTCTCAGGAGCTATCAGAAACTATCCTCACCATGGTAGCCAAT
TGCAGTAATGTTATGAATAAGGCCAGACAACCACCACCTGGAGTTATGCCAAAAGGACGTCCTCCTAGTG
CTAGCAGCTTAGATGCCATTTCTCCTGTTCAGATTGACCCTCTTGCTGGAATGACATCTCTTAGTATAGG
TGGTTCAGCTGCCCCTCACACCCAGAGTATGCAGGGTTTTCCTCCAAATTTGGGTTCTGCATTCAGTACC
CCTCAGTCACCAGCAAAAGCATTTCCACCCCTTTCAACCCCCAATCAGACCACTGCATTCAGTGGTATTG
GAGGACTTTCATCACAGCTTCCAGTAGGTGGTCTTGGCACAGGCAGCCTGACTGGTATAGGAACTGGTGC
TCTTGGACTCCCTGCAGTGAATAACGACCCTTTTGTACAGAGGAAACTGGGCACCTCTGGACTGAATCAG
CCTACATTCCAGCAGACGGACTTGTCTCAGGTGTGGCCAGAGGCAAACCAGCACTTTAGTAAAGAGATAG
ATGATGAAGCAAACAGCTATTTCCAGCGAATATATAATCATCCACCACATCCAACCATGTCTGTTGATGA
GGTATTAGAAATGCTGCAGAGATTTAAAGACTCTACTATAAAGAGGGAACGAGAAGTATTTAACTGTATG
CTAAGGAACTTGTTTGAAGAATATCGTTTTTTTCCCCAGTATCCTGATAAAGAGTTACATATAACAGCCT
GCCTATTTGGTGGTATAATTGAGAAAGGACTGGTCACTTACATGGCACTAGGTCTGGCTCTACGATATGT
TCTTGAAGCCTTACGCAAGCCTTTTGGATCCAAAATGTATTATTTCGGGATTGCTGCACTAGATAGATTT
AAAAACAGATTGAAGGACTATCCCCAGTATTGTCAGCATTTGGCTTCTATCAGTCACTTTATGCAATTTC
CACATCATTTACAGGAGTATATTGAGTATGGACAGCAGTCTAGAGATCCTCCTGTGAAAATGCAAGGCTC
TATCACAACCCCTGGAAGTATTGCACTGGCTCAGGCCCAGGCTCAGGCCCAGGTTCCAGCAAAAGCTCCT
CTTGCTGGTCAAGTTAGCACTATGGTAACCACCTCAACAACTACCACTGTTGCTAAAACGGTTACGGTCA
CCAGGCCAACTGGAGTCAGCTTTAAGAAAGATGTGCCACCTTCTATTAATACTACAAATATAGATACGTT
GCTTGTGGCCACAGATCAAACTGAGAGAATTGTGGAGCCCCCAGAAAATATCCAGGAGAAAATTGCTTTT
ATTTTCAATAATCTCTCACAGTCAAATATGACACAAAAGGTTGAAGAGCTAAAGGAAACGGTGAAAGAAG
AATTTATGCCTTGGGTTTCACAGTATCTGGTTATGAAGAGAGTCAGTATTGAGCCAAACTTTCATAGCCT
GTATTCAAACTTCCTTGACACGCTGAAGAATCCTGAATTTAACAAGATGGTTCTGAATGAGACCTACAGA
AACATTAAAGTGCTCCTGACCTCTGATAAAGCTGCAGCCAATTTCTCAGATCGTTCTTTGCTGAAGAACT
TGGGACATTGGCTAGGAATGATCACATTAGCTAAAAACGAACCCATCTTATATACTGACTTGGATGTGGA
ATCATTGCTGCTAGAGGCTTATGTTAAAGGACAACAAGAATTGCTCTATGTAGTGCCCTTTGTTGCCAAA
GTCTTAGAATCTAGCATTCGTAGTGTGGTTTTTAGGCCACCAAACCCTTGGACAATGGCAATTATGAATG
TATTAGCTGAGCTACATCAGGAGCATGACTTAAAGTTAAACTTGAAGTTTGAAATCGAGGTTCTCTGCAA
GAACCTTGCATTAGACATCAATGAGCTAAAACCTGGAAACCTCCTAAAGGATAAAGATCGCCTGAAGAAT
TTAGATGAGCAACTCTCTGCTCCAAAGAAAGATGTCAAGCAGCCAGAAGAACTCCCTCCCATCACAACCA
CAACAACTTCTACTACACCAGCTACCAACACCACTTGTACAGCCACGGTTCCACCACAGCCACAGTACAG
CTACCACGACATCAATGTCTATTCCCTTGCGGGCTTGGCACCACACATTACTCTAAATCCAACAATTCCC
TTGTTTCAGGCCCATCCACAGTTGAAGCAGTGTGTGCGTCAGGCAATTGAACGGGCTGTCCAGGAGCTGG
TCCATCCTGTGGTGGATCGATCAATTAAGATTGCCATGACTACTTGTGAGCAAATAGTCAGGAAGGATTT
TGCCCTGGATTCGGAGGAATCTCGAATGCGAATAGCAGCTCATCACATGATGCGTAACTTGACAGCTGGA
ATGGCTATGATTACATGCAGGGAACCTTTGCTCATGAGCATATCTACCAACTTAAAAAACAGTTTTGCCT
CAGCCCTTCGTACTGCTTCCCCACAACAAAGAGAAATGATGGATCAGGCAGCTGCTCAATTAGCTCAGGA
CAATTGTGAGTTGGCTTGCTGTTTTATTCAGAAGACTGCAGTAGAAAAAGCAGGCCCTGAGATGGACAAG
AGATTAGCAACTGAATTTGAGCTGAGAAAACATGCTAGGCAAGAAGGACGCAGATACTGTGATCCTGTTG
TTTTAACATATCAAGCTGAACGGATGCCAGAGCAAATCAGGCTGAAAGTTGGTGGTGTGGACCCAAAGCA
GTTGGCTGTTTACGAAGAGTTTGCACGCAATGTTCCTGGCTTCTTACCTACAAATGACTTAAGTCAGCCC
ACGGGATTTTTAGCCCAGCCCATGAAGCAAGCTTGGGCAACAGATGATGTAGCTCAGATTTATGATAAGT
GTATTACAGAACTGGAGCAACATCTACATGCCATCCCACCAACTTTGGCCATGAACCCTCAAGCTCAGGC
TCTTCGAAGTCTCTTGGAGGTTGTAGTTTTATCTCGAAACTCTCGGGATGCCATAGCTGCTCTTGGATTG
CTCCAAAAGGCTGTAGAGGGCTTACTAGATGCCACAAGTGGTGCTGATGCTGACCTTCTGCTGCGCTACA
GGGAATGCCACCTCTTGGTCCTAAAAGCTCTGCAGGATGGCCGGGCATATGGGTCTCCATGGTGCAACAA
ACAGATCACAAGGTGCCTAATTGAATGTCGAGATGAATATAAATATAATGTGGAGGCTGTGGAGCTGCTA
ATTCGCAATCATTTGGTTAATATGCAGCAGTATGATCTTCACCTAGCGCAGTCAATGGAGAATGGCTTAA
ACTACATGGCTGTGGCATTTGCTATGCAGTTAGTAAAAATCCTGCTGGTGGATGAAAGGAGTGTTGCTCA
TGTTACTGAGGCAGATCTGTTCCACACCATTGAAACCCTCATGAGGATTAATGCTCATTCCAGAGGCAAT
GCTCCAGAAGGATTGCCCCAGCTGATGGAAGTAGTGCGATCCAACTATGAAGCAATGATTGATCGTGCTC
ATGGAGGCCCAAACTTTATGATGCATTCTGGGATCTCTCAAGCCTCAGAGTATGATGACCCTCCAGGCCT
GAGGGAGAAGGCAGAGTATCTTCTGAGGGAATGGGTGAATCTCTACCATTCAGCAGCAGCTGGCCGCGAC
AGTACCAAAGCTTTCTCTGCATTTGTTGGACAGATGCACCAGCAAGGAATACTGAAGACCGATGATCTCA
TAACAAGGTTCTTTCGTCTGTGTACTGAAATGTGTGTTGAAATCAGTTACCGTGCTCAGGCTGAGCAGCA
GCACAATCCTGCTGCCAATCCCACCATGATCCGAGCCAAGTGCTATCACAACCTGGATGCCTTTGTTCGA
CTCATTGCACTGCTCGTGAAACACTCAGGGGAGGCCACCAACACTGTCACAAAGATTAATCTGCTGAACA
AGGTCCTTGGTATAGTAGTGGGAGTTCTCCTTCAGGATCATGATGTTCGTCAGAGTGAATTTCAGCAACT
TCCCTACCATCGAATTTTTATCATGCTTCTCTTGGAACTCAATGCACCTGAGCATGTGTTGGAAACCATT
AATTTCCAGACACTTACAGCTTTCTGCAATACATTCCACATCTTGAGGCCTACCAAAGCTCCTGGCTTTG
TATATGCCTGGCTTGAACTGATTTCCCATCGGATATTTATTGCAAGAATGCTGGCACATACGCCACAGCA
GAAGGGGTGGCCTATGTATGCACAGCTACTGATTGATTTATTCAAATATTTAGCGCCTTTCCTTAGAAAT
GTGGAACTCACCAAACCTATGCAAATCCTCTACAAGGGCACTTTAAGAGTGCTGCTGGTTCTTTTGCATG
ATTTCCCAGAGTTCCTTTGTGATTACCATTATGGGTTCTGTGATGTGATCCCACCTAATTGTATCCAGTT
AAGAAATTTGATCCTGAGTGCCTTTCCAAGAAACATGAGGCTCCCCGACCCATTCACTCCTAATCTAAAG
GTGGACATGTTGAGTGAAATTAACATTGCTCCCCGGATTCTCACCAATTTCACTGGAGTAATGCCACCTC
AGTTCAAAAAGGATTTGGATTCCTATCTTAAAACTCGATCACCAGTCACTTTCCTGTCTGATCTGCGCAG
CAACCTACAGGTATCCAATGAACCTGGGAATCGCTACAACCTCCAGCTCATCAATGCACTGGTGCTCTAT
GTCGGGACTCAGGCCATTGCGCACATCCACAACAAGGGCAGCACACCTTCAATGAGCACCATCACTCACT
CAGCACACATGGATATCTTCCAGAATTTGGCTGTGGACTTGGACACTGAGGGTCGCTATCTCTTTTTGAA
TGCAATTGCAAATCAGCTCCGGTACCCAAATAGCCACACTCACTACTTCAGTTGCACCATGCTGTACCTT
TTTGCAGAGGCCAATACGGAAGCCATCCAAGAACAGATCACAAGAGTTCTCTTGGAACGGTTGATTGTAA
ATAGGCCACATCCTTGGGGTCTTCTTATTACCTTCATTGAGCTGATTAAAAACCCAGCGTTTAAGTTCTG
GAACCATGAATTTGTACACTGTGCCCCAGAAATCGAAAAGTTATTCCAGTCGGTCGCACAGTGCTGCATG
GGACAGAAGCAGGCCCAGCAAGTAATGGAAGGGACAGGTGCCAGTTAGCCGCGGGCCCGGGATCCACCGG
ATCTAGATAACTGATCATAATCAGCCATACCACATTTGTAGAGGTTTTACTTGCTTTAAAAAACCTCCCA
CACCTCCCCCTGAACCTGAAACATAAAATGAATGCAATTGTTGTTGTTAACTTGTTTATTGCAGCTTATA
ATGGTTACAAATAAAGCAATAGCATCACAAATTTCACAAATAAAGCATTTTTTTCACTGCATTCTAGTTG
TGGTTTGTCCAAACTCATCAATGTATCTTAACGCGTAAATTGTAAGCGTTAATATTTTGTTAAAATTCGC
GTTAAATTTTTGTTAAATCAGCTCATTTTTTAACCAATAGGCCGAAATCGGCAAAATCCCTTATAAATCA
AAAGAATAGACCGAGATAGGGT
[37 nt withheld, positions 8913-8949]
AAAGAACGTGGACTCCAACGTCAAAGG
[49 nt withheld, positions 8977-9025]
T
[91 nt withheld, positions 9027-9117]
G
[124 nt withheld, positions 9119-9242]
CAGGTGGCACTTTTCGGGGAAATGTGCGCGGAACCCCTATTTGTTTATTTTTCTAAATACATTCAAATAT
GTATCCGCTCATGAGACAATAACCCTGATAAATGCTTCAATAATATTGAAAAAGGAAGAGTCCTGAGGCG
GAAAGAACCAGCTGTGGAATGTGTGTCAGTTAGGGTGTGGAAAGTCCCCAGGCTCCCCAGCAGGCAGAAG
TATGCAAAGCATGCATCTCAATTAGTCAGCAACCAGGTGTGGAAAGTCCCCAGGCTCCCCAGCAGGCAGA
AGTATGCAAAGCATGCATCTCAATTAGTCAGCAACCATAGTCCCGCCCCTAACTCCGCCCATCCCGCCCC
TAACTCCGCCCAGTTCCGCCCATTCTCCGCCCCATGGCTGACTAATTTTTTTTATTTATGCAGAGGCCGA
GGCCGCCTCGGCCTCTGAGCTATTCCAGAAGTAGTGAGGAGGCTTTTTTGGAGGCCTAGGCTTTTGCAAA
GATCGATCAAGAGACAGGATGAGGATCGTTTCGCATGATTGAACAAGATGGATTGCACGCAGGTTCTCCG
GCCGCTTGGGTGGAGAGGCTATTCGGCTATGACTGGGCACAACAGACAATCGGCTGCTCTGATGCCGCCG
TGTTCCGGCTGTCAGCGCAGGGGCGCCCGGTTCTTTTTGTCAAGACCGACCTGTCCGGTGCCCTGAATGA
ACTGCAAGACGAGGCAGCGCGGCTATCGTGGCTGGCCACGACGGGCGTTCCTTGCGCAGCTGTGCTCGAC
GTTGTCACTGAAGCGGGAAGGGACTGGCTGCTATTGGGCGAAGTGCCGGGGCAGGATCTCCTGTCATCTC
ACCTTGCTCCTGCCGAGAAAGTATCCATCATGGCTGATGCAATGCGGCGGCTGCATACGCTTGATCCGGC
TACCTGCCCATTCGACCACCAAGCGAAACATCGCATCGAGCGAGCACGTACTCGGATGGAAGCCGGTCTT
GTCGATCAGGATGATCTGGACGAAGAGCATCAGGGGCTCGCGCCAGCCGAACTGTTCGCCAGGCTCAAGG
CGAGCATGCCCGACGGCGAGGATCTCGTCGTGACCCATGGCGATGCCTGCTTGCCGAATATCATGGTGGA
AAATGGCCGCTTTTCTGGATTCATCGACTGTGGCCGGCTGGGTGTGGCGGACCGCTATCAGGACATAGCG
TTGGCTACCCGTGATATTGCTGAAGAGCTTGGCGGCGAATGGGCTGACCGCTTCCTCGTGCTTTACGGTA
TCGCCGCTCCCGATTCGCAGCGCATCGCCTTCTATCGCCTTCTTGACGAGTTCTTCTGAGCGGGACTCTG
GGGTTCGAAATGACCGACCAAGCGACGCCCAACCTGCCATCACGAGATTTCGATTCCACCGCCGCCTTCT
ATGAAAGGTTGGGCTTCGGAATCGTTTTCCGGGACGCCGGCTGGATGATCCTCCAGCGCGGGGATCTCAT
GCTGGAGTTCTTCGCCCACCCTAGGGGGAGGCTAACTGAAACACGGAAGGAGACAATACCGGAAGGAACC
CGCGCTATGACGGCAATAAAAAGACAGAATAAAACGCACGGTGTTGGGTCGTTTGTTCATAAACGCGGGG
TTCGGTCCCAGGGCTGGCACTCTGTCGATACCCCACCGAGACCCCATTGGGGCCAATACGCCCGCGTTTC
TTCCTTTTCCCCACCCCACCCCCCAAGTTCGGGTGAAGGCCCAGGGCTCGCAGCCAACGTCGGGGCGGCA
GGCCCTGCCATAGCCTCAGGTTACTCATATATACTTTAGATTGATTTAAAACTTCATTTTTAATTTAAAA
GGATCTAGGTGAAGATCCTTTTTGATAATCTCATGACCAAAATCCCTTAACGTGAGTTTTCGTTCCACTG
AGCGTCAGACCCCGTAGAAAAGATCAAAGGATCTTCTTGAGATCCTTTTTTTCTGCGCGTAATCTGCTGC
TTGCAAACAAAAAAACCACCGCTACCAGCGGTGGTTTGTTTGCCGGATCAAGAGCTACCAACTCTTTTTC
CGAAGGTAACTGGCTTCAGCAGAGCGCAGATACCAAATACTGTCCTTCTAGTGTAGCCGTAGTTAGGCCA
CCACTTCAAGAACTCTGTAGCACCGCCTACATACCTCGCTCTGCTAATCCTGTTACCAGTGGCTGCTGCC
AGTGGCGATAAGTCGTGTCTTACCGGGTTGGACTCAAGACGATAGTTACCGGATAAGGCGCAGCGGTCGG
GCTGAACGGGGGGTTCGTGCACACAGCCCAGCTTGGAGCGAACGACCTACACCGAACTGAGATACCTACA
GCGTGAGCTATGAGAAAGCGCCACGCTTCCCGAAGGGAGAAAGGCGGACAGGTATCCGGTAAGCGGCAGG
GTCGGAACAGGAGAGCGCACGAGGGAGCTTCCAGGGGGAAACGCCTGGTATCTTTATAGTCCTGTCGGGT
TTCGCCACCTCTGACTTGAGCGTCGATTTTTGTGATGCTCGTCAGGGGGGCGGAGCCTATGGAAAAACGC
CAGCAACGCGGCCTTTTTACGGTTCCTGGCCTTTTGCTGGCCTTTTGCTCACATGTTCTTTCCTGCGTTA
TCCCCTGATTCTGTGGATAACCGTATTACCGCCATGCAT
Features (pLannotate 1.2.2; 17 found; start..end, strand, type, name):
     61..364     +  enhancer       CMV enhancer: human cytomegalovirus immediate early enhancer
    365..568     +  promoter       CMV promoter: human cytomegalovirus (CMV) immediate early promoter
    564..597     +  LTR            5' LTR (truncated) (fragment): truncated 5' long terminal repeat (LTR) from HIV-1
    613..631     +  promoter       T7 promoter: promoter for bacteriophage T7 RNA polymerase
    665..1381    +  CDS            EGFP: EGFP is a basic (constitutively fluorescent) green fluorescent protein published in 1996, derived from Aequorea victoria. It is reported to be a rapidly-maturing weak dimer with moderate acid sensitivity.
   1382..1402    +  misc_feature   MCS (fragment): multiple cloning site
   1403..8515    +  CDS            CNOT1: CNOT1_HUMAN - Also known as CDC39, KIAA1007, NOT1. Experimental evidence at protein level: Swiss-Prot protein existence level 1. Scaffolding component of the CCR4-NOT complex which is one of the major cellular mRNA deadenylases and is linked to various cellular processes including bulk mRNA degradation, miRNA-mediated repression, translational repression during translational initiation and general transcription regulation. Additional complex functions may be a consequence of its influence on mRNA expression. Its scaffolding function implies its interaction with the catalytic complex module and
   8519..8540    +  misc_feature   MCS (fragment): multiple cloning site
   8552..8636    +  CDS            large T antigen (fragment): large T antigen from SV40 (simian virus 40)
   8659..8780    +  polyA_signal   SV40 poly(A) signal: SV40 polyadenylation signal
   8814..9242    -  rep_origin     f1 ori (sequence partly withheld): f1 bacteriophage origin of replication; arrow indicates direction of (+) strand synthesis
   9269..9373    +  promoter       AmpR promoter: bla
   9375..9732    +  promoter       SV40 promoter: SV40 enhancer and early promoter
   9767..10561   +  CDS            NeoR/KanR: aminoglycoside phosphotransferase from Tn5; aph(3')-II (or nptII); confers resistance to neomycin, kanamycin, and G418 (Geneticin®)
  10582..10734   +  CDS            ble (fragment): BLE_KLEPN - Experimental evidence at protein level: Swiss-Prot protein existence level 1. Binding protein with a strong affinity to the bleomycin family of antibiotics. Binds to CL990; an antimitotic-antibiotic compound. From Klebsiella pneumoniae.
  10793..10840   +  polyA_signal   HSV TK poly(A) signal: herpes simplex virus thymidine kinase polyadenylation signal (Cole and Stacy, 1985)
  11169..11757   +  rep_origin     ori: high-copy-number ColE1/pMB1/pBR322/pUC origin of replication
