[The description below was written by a language model from this plasmid's Addgene catalogue record and pLannotate feature annotations shown in this document.]
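Description:
pT7-EGFP-C1-HsNot1iso1-K1208EH1212TK1218E_R is an 11.9 kb mammalian expression plasmid encoding human CNOT1 (NOT1) isoform 1 fused to the C-terminus of EGFP. The catalogue lists the backbone as unknown, but the name and the feature layout are consistent with an EGFP-C1-type vector modified to carry a T7 promoter. The CMV immediate-early enhancer and promoter drive transcription in mammalian cells. The bacteriophage T7 promoter lies between the CMV promoter and the EGFP start, so it could also support T7 polymerase-driven transcription. EGFP is followed by a short multiple-cloning-site remnant, the roughly 7.1 kb CNOT1 coding sequence and an SV40 polyadenylation signal. The short annotations for an HIV-1 LTR fragment, an SV40 large T antigen fragment and a ble fragment are probably sequence-similarity hits to backbone segments rather than functional elements.

The plasmid replicates in E. coli from a high-copy ColE1/pUC-type origin and also carries an f1 origin. A single NeoR/KanR cassette sits behind tandem bacterial (AmpR) and SV40 early promoters and ends in an HSV TK poly(A) signal. It confers kanamycin resistance in bacteria and would allow G418 selection in mammalian cells.

The insert carries three substitutions: K1208E, H1212T and K1218E. Relative to the NCBI isoform 1 reference, it also has a small deletion in which residues 822–827 (SKMKPS) are replaced by a threonine, plus one silent change. CNOT1 is the scaffold of the CCR4-NOT deadenylase complex. The associated publication addresses the structural basis of the CAF1–NOT1 interaction, which suggests the mutant was made to probe that interface, although the record does not state the effect of the substitutions. The depositor sequence may be theoretical rather than fully verified.
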