Addgene plasmid #147373: pT7-EGFP-C1-HsNot1iso1-K1208EH1212TK1218E_R
Purpose: Mammalian Expression of HsNot1iso1-K1208EH1212TK1218E
Depositing lab: Elisa Izaurralde. Depositing organization: Max Planck Institute for Developmental Biology. Publication: The structural basis for the interaction between the CAF1 nuclease and the NOT1 scaffold of the human CCR4-NOT deadenylase complex. Petit AP, Wohlbold L, Bawankar P, Huntzinger E, Schmidt S, Izaurralde E, Weichenrieder O. Nucleic Acids Res. 2012 Nov;40(21):11058-72. doi: 10.1093/nar/gks883. Epub 2012 Sep 12. PubMed 22977175.
Backbone
  Vector backbone: Unknown
  Vector type: Mammalian Expression
Growth in bacteria
  Bacterial resistance: Kanamycin, 50 μg/mL
  Growth temperature: 37°C
  Growth strain: DH5alpha
  Copy number: High Copy
Gene/Insert
  Gene/Insert name: HsNot1iso1-K1208EH1212TK1218E
  Species: H. sapiens (human)
  Mutation: A deletion of 5 AA 822-827 SKMKPS-> T and one silent mutation compared to the sequence of isoform 1 given by NCBI: NM_016284.4
  Entrez Gene: CNOT1 (a.k.a. AD-005, CDC39, HPE12, NOT1, NOT1H, VIBOS)
  Cloning method: Unknown
Terms and licenses: Academic/Nonprofit Terms; Industry Terms: Not Available to Industry
Depositor comments: Plasmids from this collection were made available to the research community and donated after the lab closed. Please note that the sequence provided by the depositing laboratory may be theoretical/predicted or based on Sanger sequencing results. There may be discrepancies between sequencing results obtained by Addgene and the depositor sequence. If an Addgene verified sequence is not available, please contact before placing your order to request that our lab fully sequence the plasmid.
How to cite: pT7-EGFP-C1-HsNot1iso1-K1208EH1212TK1218E_R was a gift from Elisa Izaurralde (Addgene plasmid # 147373 ; http://n2t.net/addgene:147373 ; RRID:Addgene_147373)
